Addgene plasmid #152010: pGBW-m4133140
Purpose: Mammalian expression plasmid for SARS-CoV-2 nsp7
Depositing lab: Ginkgo Bioworks & Benjie Chen. Depositing organization: Ginkgo Bioworks.
Backbone
  Vector backbone: pTwist_CMV_Hygro_6
  Backbone size w/o insert (bp): 6525
  Vector type: Mammalian Expression
  Selectable markers: Hygromycin
Growth in bacteria
  Bacterial resistance: Ampicillin, 100 μg/mL
  Growth temperature: 37°C
  Growth strain: DH5alpha
  Copy number: High Copy
Gene/Insert
  Gene/Insert name: SARS-CoV-2 nsp7
  Species: Severe acute respiratory syndrome coronavirus 2
  Insert size (bp): 248
  Mutation: wt
  Entrez Gene: ORF1ab (a.k.a. GU280_gp01)
  Promoter: CMV
  Tag / fusion protein: Cleavable TEV;CBP (C terminal on backbone)
  Cloning method: Unknown
Resource information
  A portion of this plasmid was derived from a plasmid made by: GinkgoBioworks
Depositor comments: NCBI reference sequence: YP_009725303.1
How to cite: pGBW-m4133140 was a gift from Ginkgo Bioworks & Benjie Chen (Addgene plasmid # 152010 ; http://n2t.net/addgene:152010 ; RRID:Addgene_152010)
