[The description below was written by a language model from this plasmid's Addgene catalogue record and pLannotate feature annotations shown in this document.]
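Description:
pGBW-m4133140 is a mammalian expression plasmid built on the pTwist_CMV_Hygro_6 backbone that carries the wild-type coding sequence for SARS-CoV-2 nsp7, a small non-structural protein released from the viral ORF1ab polyprotein. The full sequence record is about 6.9 kb, consistent with a roughly 6.5 kb backbone plus a short (about 250 bp) insert. In bacteria the plasmid is maintained at high copy from a ColE1/pUC-type origin and selected with ampicillin through a complete β-lactamase gene. A short additional bla fragment annotated near the origin appears to be a backbone remnant.

Expression of nsp7 is driven by the human cytomegalovirus immediate-early enhancer and promoter, which the automated annotation detects as the CMV enhancer plus partial and truncated CMV promoter matches lying just upstream of the sequence origin. The nsp7 open reading frame itself is not annotated in the feature table, but it would sit across the start of the circular map, ahead of the calmodulin-binding peptide (CBP) fragment. According to the catalogue entry, the backbone supplies a C-terminal tag made of a TEV protease cleavage site followed by CBP, which allows calcium-dependent capture on calmodulin resin and subsequent removal of the tag. An SV40 polyadenylation signal is annotated downstream of the cassette, although on the opposite strand. A separate cassette, with the human ubiquitin C promoter driving hygromycin B phosphotransferase and ending in a synthetic poly(A) signal, permits selection of stably transfected mammalian cells. β-globin insulator elements, together with rrnG and T7 transcription terminators, flank the units and help isolate them from read-through and neighbouring regulatory influences. The construct is suited to producing tagged nsp7 in mammalian cells, for example for purification or interaction studies, although the record states only expression as its purpose.
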