Features (pLannotate 1.2.2; 19 found; start..end, strand, type, name):
    284..300     +  CDS            CBP (fragment): calmodulin-binding peptide derived from skeletal muscle myosin light chain kinase; binds calmodulin with nanomolar affinity in the presence of calcium
    424..545     -  polyA_signal   SV40 poly(A) signal: SV40 polyadenylation signal
    568..637     -  CDS            large T antigen (fragment): large T antigen from SV40 (simian virus 40)
    660..706     +  terminator     T7 terminator: transcription terminator for bacteriophage T7 RNA polymerase
    736..872     +  terminator     rrnG terminator: transcription terminator from the E. coli ribosomal RNA rrnG operon (Albrechtsen et al., 1991)
    917..988     +  misc_feature   3' β-globin insulator: insulator downstream of the human β-globin locus (Farrell et al., 2002)
   1214..1802    -  rep_origin     ori: high-copy-number ColE1/pMB1/pBR322/pUC origin of replication
   1974..2038    -  CDS            bla(M) (fragment): β-lactamase lacking the signal sequence; bla(M); allows cytosolic expression of β-lactamase
   2302..3511    +  promoter       UbC promoter: human ubiquitin C promoter
   3521..4542    +  CDS            HygR (fragment): hygromycin B phosphotransferase confers resistance to hygromycin
   4570..4618    +  polyA_signal   poly(A) signal: synthetic polyadenylation signal
   4884..5744    +  CDS            AmpR: β-lactamase; bla; confers resistance to ampicillin, carbenicillin, and related antibiotics
   5757..5893    +  terminator     rrnG terminator: transcription terminator from the E. coli ribosomal RNA rrnG operon (Albrechtsen et al., 1991)
   6038..6109    +  misc_feature   5' β-globin insulator: insulator upstream of the human β-globin locus (Farrell et al., 2002)
   6114..6160    -  terminator     T7 terminator: transcription terminator for bacteriophage T7 RNA polymerase
   6178..6226    -  polyA_signal   poly(A) signal: synthetic polyadenylation signal
   6307..6610    +  enhancer       CMV enhancer: human cytomegalovirus immediate early enhancer
   6683..6700    -  promoter       CMV promoter (fragment): human cytomegalovirus (CMV) immediate early promoter
   6763..6814    +  promoter       CMVd2 promoter: truncated human cytomegalovirus (CMV) immediate early promoter that yields moderately reduced expression relative to the full-length promoter
>Addgene plasmid #152010 | pGBW-m4133140 | depositor full sequence | sequence record 295022 | Full Sequence
CACCATGAGCAAAATGTCTGACGTCAAGTGTACATCCGTAGTTCTGTTATCAGTGCTTCAACAGCTGCGG
GTGGAGAGTTCGTCAAAGCTCTGGGCCCAGTGCGTGCAGCTGCACAATGATATATTGCTCGCGAAAGATA
CTACGGAAGCTTTCGAGAAGATGGTCAGCTTGCTATCTGTTCTACTGAGCATGCAAGGAGCAGTAGACAT
CAACAAACTTTGCGAAGAGATGTTAGACAACCGAGCCACCCTGCAAGAAAACCTTTACTTTCAGTCGAAG
AGGCGATGGAAAAAGAATTTTATCGCGGTGAGTGCAGCCAACAGATTCAAAAAGATATCCTCGTCTGGTG
CCCTCTAAGGATCCGCAGGCCTCTGCTAGCTTGACTGACTGAGATACAGCGTACCTTCAGCTCACAGACA
TGATAAGATACATTGATGAGTTTGGACAAACCACAACTAGAATGCAGTGAAAAAAATGCTTTATTTGTGA
AATTTGTGATGCTATTGCTTTATTTGTAACCATTATAAGCTGCAATAAACAAGTTAACAACAACAATTGC
ATTCATTTTATGTTTCAGGTTCAGGGGGAGGTGTGGGAGGTTTTTTAAAGCAAGTAAAACCTCTACAAAT
GTGGTATTGGCCCATCTCTATCGGTATCGTAGCATAACCCCTTGGGGCCTCTAAACGGGTCTTGAGGGGT
TTTTTGTGCCCCTCGGGCCGGATTGCTATCTACCGGCATTGGCGCAGAAAAAAATGCCTGATGCGACGCT
GCGCGTCTTATACTCCCACATATGCCAGATTCAGCAACGGATACGGCTTCCCCAACTTGCCCACTTCCAT
ACGTGTCCTCCTTACCAGAAATTTATCCTTAAGGTCGTCAGCTATCCTGCAGGCGATCTCTCGATTTCGA
TCAAGACATTCCTTTAATGGTCTTTTCTGGACACCACTAGGGGTCAGAAGTAGTTCATCAAACTTTCTTC
CCTCCCTAATCTCATTGGTTACCTTGGGCTATCGAAACTTAATTAACCAGTCAAGTCAGCTACTTGGCGA
GATCGACTTGTCTGGGTTTCGACTACGCTCAGAATTGCGTCAGTCAAGTTCGATCTGGTCCTTGCTATTG
CACCCGTTCTCCGATTACGAGTTTCATTTAAATCATGTGAGCAAAAGGCCAGCAAAAGGCCAGGAACCGT
AAAAAGGCCGCGTTGCTGGCGTTTTTCCATAGGCTCCGCCCCCCTGACGAGCATCACAAAAATCGACGCT
CAAGTCAGAGGTGGCGAAACCCGACAGGACTATAAAGATACCAGGCGTTTCCCCCTGGAAGCTCCCTCGT
GCGCTCTCCTGTTCCGACCCTGCCGCTTACCGGATACCTGTCCGCCTTTCTCCCTTCGGGAAGCGTGGCG
CTTTCTCATAGCTCACGCTGTAGGTATCTCAGTTCGGTGTAGGTCGTTCGCTCCAAGCTGGGCTGTGTGC
ACGAACCCCCCGTTCAGCCCGACCGCTGCGCCTTATCCGGTAACTATCGTCTTGAGTCCAACCCGGTAAG
ACACGACTTATCGCCACTGGCAGCAGCCACTGGTAACAGGATTAGCAGAGCGAGGTATGTAGGCGGTGCT
ACAGAGTTCTTGAAGTGGTGGCCTAACTACGGCTACACTAGAAGAACAGTATTTGGTATCTGCGCTCTGC
TGAAGCCAGTTACCTTCGGAAAAAGAGTTGGTAGCTCTTGATCCGGCAAACAAACCACCGCTGGTAGCGG
TGGTTTTTTTGTTTGCAAGCAGCAGATTACGCGCAGAAAAAAAGGATCTCAAGAAGATCCTTTGATCTTT
TCTACGGGGTCTGACGCTCAGTGGAACGAAAACTCACGTTAAGGGATTTTGGTCATGAGATTATCAAAAA
GGATCTTCACCTAGATCCTTTTAAATTAAAAATGAAGTTTTAAATCAATCTAAAGTATATATGAGTAAAC
TTGGTCTGACAGTTACCAATGCTTAATCAGTGAGGCACCTATCTCAGCGATCTGTCTATTTCGTTCATCC
ATAGTTGCATTTAAATTTCCGAACTCTCCAAGGCCCTCGTCGGAAAATCTTCAAACCTTTCGTCCGATCC
ATCTTGCAGGCTACCTCTCGAACGAACTATCGCAAGTCTCTTGGCCGGCCTTGCGCCTTGGCTATTGCTT
GGCAGCGCCTATCGCCAGGTATTACTCCAATCCCGAATATCCGAGATCGGGATCACCCGAGAGAAGTTCA
ACCTACATCCTCAATCCCGATCTATCCGAGATCCGAGGAATATCGAAATCGGGGCGCGCCTGGCCTCCGC
GCCGGGTTTTGGCGCCTCCCGCGGGCGCCCCCCTCGTCACGGCGAGCGCTGCCACGTCAGACGAAGGGCG
CAGGAGCGTCCTGATCCTTCCGCCCGGACGCTCAGGACAGCGGCCCGCTGCTCATAAGACTCGGCCTTAG
AACCCCAGTATCAGCAGAAGGACATTTTAGGACGGGACTTGGGTGACTCTAGGGCACTGGTTTTCTTTCC
AGAGAGCGGAACAGGCGAGGAAAAGTAGTCCCTTCTCGGCGATTCTGCGGAGGGATCTCCGTGGGGCGGT
GAACGCCGATGATTATATAAGGACGCGCCGGGTGTGGCACAGCTAGTTCCGTCGCAGCCGGGATTTGGGT
CGCGGTTCTTGTTTGTGGATCGCTGTGATCGTCACTTGGTGAGTAGCGGGCTGCTGGGCTGGCCGGGGCT
TTCGTGGCCGCCGGGCCGCTCGGTGGGACGGAAGCGTGTGGAGAGACCGCCAAGGGCTGTAGTCTGGGTC
CGCGAGCAAGGTTGCCCTGAACTGGGGGTTGGGGGGAGCGCAGCAAAATGGCGGCTGTTCCCGAGTCTTG
AATGGAAGACGCTTGTGAGGCGGGCTGTGAGGTCGTTGAAACAAGGTGGGGGGCATGGTGGGCGGCAAGA
ACCCAAGGTCTTGAGCCCTTCGCTAATGCGGGAAAGCTCTTATTCGGGTGAGATGGGCTGGGCACCATCT
GGGGACCCTGACGTGAAGTTTGTCACTGACTGGAGAACTCGGTTTGTCGTCTGTTGCGGGGGCGGCAGTT
ATGGCGGTGCCGTTGGGCAGTGCACCCGTACCTTTGGGAGCGCGCGCCCTCGTCGTGTCGTGACGTCACC
CGTTCTGTTGGCTTATAATGCAGGGTGGGGCCACCTGCCGGTAGGTGTGCGGTAGGCTTTTCTCCGTCGC
AGGACGCAGGGTTCGGGCCTAGGGTAGGCTCTCCTGAATCGACAGGCGCCGGACCTCTGGTGAGGGGAGG
GATAAGTGAGGCGTCAGTTTCTTTGGTCGGTTTTATGTACCTATCTTCTTAAGTAGCTGAAGCTCCGGTT
TTGAACTATGCGCTCGGGGTTGGCGAGTGTGTTTTGTGAAGTTTTTTAGGCACCTTTTGAAATGTAATCA
TTTGGGTCAATATGTAATTTTCAGTGTTAGACTTGTAAATTGTCCGCTAAATTCTGGCCGTTTTTGGCTT
TTTTGTTAGACAACATGGGTAAAAAGCCTGAACTCACCGCGACGTCTGTCGAGAAGTTTCTGATCGAAAA
GTTCGACAGCGTCTCCGACCTGATGCAGCTCTCGGAGGGCGAAGAATCTCGTGCTTTCAGCTTCGATGTA
GGAGGGCGTGGATATGTCCTGCGGGTAAATAGCTGCGCCGATGGTTTCTACAAAGATCGTTATGTTTATC
GGCACTTTGCATCCGCCGCGCTCCCGATTCCGGAAGTGCTTGACATTGGGGAGTTCAGCGAGAGCCTGAC
CTATTGCATCTCCCGCCGTGCACAGGGTGTCACGTTGCAAGACCTGCCTGAAACCGAACTGCCCGCTGTT
CTGCAGCCGGTCGCGGAGGCAATGGATGCCATCGCTGCCGCCGATCTTAGCCAGACGAGCGGGTTCGGCC
CATTCGGACCGCAAGGAATCGGTCAATACACTACATGGCGTGATTTCATATGCGCGATTGCTGATCCCCA
TGTGTATCACTGGCAAACTGTGATGGACGACACCGTCAGTGCGTCCGTCGCGCAGGCTCTCGATGAGCTG
ATGCTTTGGGCCGAGGACTGCCCCGAAGTCCGGCACCTCGTGCACGCGGATTTCGGCTCCAACAATGTCC
TGACGGACAATGGCCGCATAACAGCGGTCATTGACTGGAGCGAGGCGATGTTCGGGGATTCCCAATACGA
GGTCGCCAACATCTTCTTCTGGAGGCCGTGGTTGGCTTGTATGGAGCAGCAGACGCGCTACTTCGAGCGG
AGGCATCCGGAGCTTGCAGGATCGCCCCGGCTCCGGGCGTATATGCTCCGCATTGGTCTTGACCAACTCT
ATCAGAGCTTGGTTGACGGCAATTTCGATGATGCAGCTTGGGCGCAGGGTCGATGCGACGCAATCGTCCG
ATCCGGAGCCGGGACTGTCGGGCGTACACAAATCGCCCGCAGAAGCGCCGCCGTCTGGACCGATGGCTGT
GTAGAAGTACTCGCCGATAGTGGAAACCGACGCCCCAGCACTCGTCCGAGGGCAAAGGAATAAGCTAGTA
TGTAAGCCTAGTCTTAGATAATAAAATCGCTATCCATCGAAGATGGATGTGTGTTGGTTTTTTGTGTGTG
TAACGCTAGGCGCGCCTGGTGTACCGAGAACGATCCTCTCAGTGCGAGTCTCGACGATCCATATCGTTGC
TTGGCAGTCAGCCAGTCGGAATCCAGCTTGGGACCCAGGAAGTCCAATCGTCAGATATTGTACTCAAGCC
TGGTCACGGCAGCGTACCGATCTGTTTAAACCTAGATATTGATAGTCTGATCGGTCAACGTATAATCGAG
TCCTAGCTTTTGCAAACATCTATCAAGAGACAGGATCAGCAGGAGGCTTTCGCATGAGTATTCAACATTT
CCGTGTCGCCCTTATTCCCTTTTTTGCGGCATTTTGCCTTCCTGTTTTTGCTCACCCAGAAACGCTGGTG
AAAGTAAAAGATGCTGAAGATCAGTTGGGTGCGCGAGTGGGTTACATCGAACTGGATCTCAACAGCGGTA
AGATCCTTGAGAGTTTTCGCCCCGAAGAACGCTTTCCAATGATGAGCACTTTTAAAGTTCTGCTATGTGG
CGCGGTATTATCCCGTATTGACGCCGGGCAAGAGCAACTCGGTCGCCGCATACACTATTCTCAGAATGAC
TTGGTTGAGTATTCACCAGTCACAGAAAAGCATCTTACGGATGGCATGACAGTAAGAGAATTATGCAGTG
CTGCCATAACCATGAGTGATAACACTGCGGCCAACTTACTTCTGACAACGATTGGAGGACCGAAGGAGCT
AACCGCTTTTTTGCACAACATGGGGGATCATGTAACTCGCCTTGATCGTTGGGAACCGGAGCTGAATGAA
GCCATACCAAACGACGAGCGTGACACCACGATGCCTGTAGCAATGGCAACAACCTTGCGTAAACTATTAA
CTGGCGAACTACTTACTCTAGCTTCCCGGCAACAGTTGATAGACTGGATGGAGGCGGATAAAGTTGCAGG
ACCACTTCTGCGCTCGGCCCTTCCGGCTGGCTGGTTTATTGCTGATAAATCTGGAGCCGGTGAGCGTGGG
TCTCGCGGTATCATTGCAGCACTGGGGCCAGATGGTAAGCCCTCCCGTATCGTAGTTATCTACACGACGG
GGAGTCAGGCAACTATGGATGAACGAAATAGACAGATCGCTGAGATAGGTGCCTCACTGATTAAGCATTG
GTAACCGATTCTAGGTGCATTGGCGCAGAAAAAAATGCCTGATGCGACGCTGCGCGTCTTATACTCCCAC
ATATGCCAGATTCAGCAACGGATACGGCTTCCCCAACTTGCCCACTTCCATACGTGTCCTCCTTACCAGA
AATTTATCCTTAAGATCGTTTAAACTCGACTCTGGCTCTATCGAATCTCCGTCGTTTCGAGCTTACGCGA
ACAGCCGTGGCGCTCATTTGCTCGTCGGGCATCGAATCTCGTCAGCTATCGTCAGCTTACCTTTTTGGCA
GCGATCGCGGCTCCCGACATCTTGGACCATTAGCTCCACAGGTATCTTCTTCCCTCTAGTGGTCATAACA
GCAGCTTCAGCTACCTCTCAATTCAAAAAACCCCTCAAGACCCGTTTAGAGGCCCCAAGGGGTTATGCTA
TCAATCGTTGCGTTACACACACAAAAAACCAACACACATCCATCTTCGATGGATAGCGATTTTATTATCT
AACTGCTGATCGAGTGTAGCCAGATCTAGTAATCAATTACGGGGTCATTAGTTCATAGCCCATATATGGA
GTTCCGCGTTACATAACTTACGGTAAATGGCCCGCCTGGCTGACCGCCCAACGACCCCCGCCCATTGACG
TCAATAATGACGTATGTTCCCATAGTAACGCCAATAGGGACTTTCCATTGACGTCAATGGGTGGAGTATT
TACGGTAAACTGCCCACTTGGCAGTACATCAAGTGTATCATATGCCAAGTACGCCCCCTATTGACGTCAA
TGACGGTAAATGGCCCGCCTGGCATTATGCCCAGTACATGACCTTATGGGACTTTCCTACTTGGCAGTAC
ATCTACGTATTAGTCATCGCTATTACCATGCTGATGCGGTTTTGGCAGTACATCAATGGGCGTGGATAGC
GGTTTGACTCACGGGGATTTCCAAGTCTCCACCCCATTGACGTCAATGGGAGTTTGTTTTGGCACCAAAA
TCAACGGGACTTTCCAAAATGTCGTAACAACTCCGCCCCATTGACGCAAATGGGCGGTAGGCGTGTACGG
TGGGAGGTCTATATAAGCAGAGCTGGTTTAGTGAACCGTCAGATCAGATCTTTGTCGATCCTACCATCCA
CTCGACACACCCGCCAGCGGCCGC
